>Addgene plasmid #234749 | Venus-giantin | addgene full sequence | sequence record 467785 | Addgene NGS Result
TTGAGATCCTTTTTTTCTGCGCGTAATCTGCTGCTTGCAAACAAAAAAACCACCGCTACCAGCGGTGGTT
TGTTTGCCGGATCAAGAGCTACCAACTCTTTTTCCGAAGGTAACTGGCTTCAGCAGAGCGCAGATACCAA
ATACTGTTCTTCTAGTGTAGCCGTAGTTAGGCCACCACTTCAAGAACTCTGTAGCACCGCCTACATACCT
CGCTCTGCTAATCCTGTTACCAGTGGCTGCTGCCAGTGGCGATAAGTCGTGTCTTACCGGGTTGGACTCA
AGACGATAGTTACCGGATAAGGCGCAGCGGTCGGGCTGAACGGGGGGTTCGTGCACACAGCCCAGCTTGG
AGCGAACGACCTACACCGAACTGAGATACCTACAGCGTGAGCTATGAGAAAGCGCCACGCTTCCCGAAGG
GAGAAAGGCGGACAGGTATCCGGTAAGCGGCAGGGTCGGAACAGGAGAGCGCACGAGGGAGCTTCCAGGG
GGAAACGCCTGGTATCTTTATAGTCCTGTCGGGTTTCGCCACCTCTGACTTGAGCGTCGATTTTTGTGAT
GCTCGTCAGGGGGGCGGAGCCTATGGAAAAACGCCAGCAACGCGGCCTTTTTACGGTTCCTGGCCTTTTG
CTGGCCTTTTGCTCACATGTTCTTTCCTGCGTTATCCCCTGATTCTGTGGATAACCGTATTACCGCCATG
CATTAGTTATTAATAGTAATCAATTACGGGGTCATTAGTTCATAGCCCATATATGGAGTTCCGCGTTACA
TAACTTACGGTAAATGGCCCGCCTGGCTGACCGCCCAACGACCCCCGCCCATTGACGTCAATAATGACGT
ATGTTCCCATAGTAACGCCAATAGGGACTTTCCATTGACGTCAATGGGTGGAGTATTTACGGTAAACTGC
CCACTTGGCAGTACATCAAGTGTATCATATGCCAAGTACGCCCCCTATTGACGTCAATGACGGTAAATGG
CCCGCCTGGCATTATGCCCAGTACATGACCTTATGGGACTTTCCTACTTGGCAGTACATCTACGTATTAG
TCATCGCTATTACCATGGTGATGCGGTTTTGGCAGTACATCAATGGGCGTGGATAGCGGTTTGACTCACG
GGGATTTCCAAGTCTCCACCCCATTGACGTCAATGGGAGTTTGTTTTGGCACCAAAATCAACGGGACTTT
CCAAAATGTCGTAACAACTCCGCCCCATTGACGCAAATGGGCGGTAGGCGTGTACGGTGGGAGGTCTATA
TAAGCAGAGCTGGTTTAGTGAACCGTCAGATCCGCTAGCGCTACCGGTCGCCACCATGGTGAGCAAGGGC
GAGGAGCTGTTCACCGGGGTGGTGCCCATCCTGGTCGAGCTGGACGGCGACGTAAACGGCCACAAGTTCA
GCGTGTCCGGCGAGGGCGAGGGCGATGCCACCTACGGCAAGCTGACCCTGAAGCTCATCTGCACCACCGG
CAAGCTGCCCGTGCCCTGGCCCACCCTCGTGACCACCCTCGGCTACGGCCTGCAGTGCTTCGCCCGCTAC
CCCGACCACATGAAGCAGCACGACTTCTTCAAGTCCGCCATGCCCGAAGGCTACGTCCAGGAGCGCACCA
TCTTCTTCAAGGACGACGGCAACTACAAGACCCGCGCCGAGGTGAAGTTCGAGGGCGACACCCTGGTGAA
CCGCATCGAGCTGAAGGGCATCGACTTCAAGGAGGACGGCAACATCCTGGGGCACAAGCTGGAGTACAAC
TACAACAGCCACAACGTCTATATCACCGCCGACAAGCAGAAGAACGGCATCAAGGCCAACTTCAAGATCC
GCCACAACATCGAGGACGGCGGCGTGCAGCTCGCCGACCACTACCAGCAGAACACCCCCATCGGCGACGG
CCCCGTGCTGCTGCCCGACAACCACTACCTGAGCTACCAGTCCAAGCTGAGCAAAGACCCCAACGAGAAG
CGCGATCACATGGTCCTGCTGGAGTTCGTGACCGCCGCCGGGATCACTCTCGGCATGGACGAGCTGTACA
AGTCCGGACTCAGATCTCGAGGAGAACCGCAGCAAAGCTTTTCTGAAGCTCAGCAGCAGCTATGCAACAC
CAGACAGGAAGTGAATGAATTAAGGAAGCTGCTGGAAGAAGAACGAGACCAAAGAGTGGCTGCTGAGAAT
GCTCTCTCTGTGGCCGAGGAGCAGATCAGACGGTTAGAGCACAGTGAATGGGACTCTTCCCGGACTCCTA
TCATTGGCTCCTGTGGCACTCAGGAGCAGGCACTGTTAATAGATCTTACAAGCAACAGTTGTCGAAGGAC
CCGGAGTGGCGTTGGATGGAAGCGAGTCCTGCGTTCACTCTGTCATTCACGGACCCGAGTGCCACTTCTA
GCAGCCATCTACTTTCTAATGATTCATGTCCTGCTCATTCTGTGTTTTACGGGCCATCTATAGGGATCCA
CCGGATCTAGATAACTGATCATAATCAGCCATACCACATTTGTAGAGGTTTTACTTGCTTTAAAAAACCT
CCCACACCTCCCCCTGAACCTGAAACATAAAATGAATGCAATTGTTGTTGTTAACTTGTTTATTGCAGCT
TATAATGGTTACAAATAAAGCAATAGCATCACAAATTTCACAAATAAAGCATTTTTTTCACTGCATTCTA
GTTGTGGTTTGTCCAAACTCATCAATGTATCTTAACGCGTAAATTGTAAGCGTTAATATTTTGTTAAAAT
TCGCGTTAAATTTTTGTTAAATCAGCTCATTTTTTAACCAATAGGCCGAAATCGGCAAAATCCCTTATAA
ATCAAAAGAATAGACCGAGATAGGGT
[37 nt withheld, positions 2827-2863]
AAAGAACGTGGACTCCAACGTCAAAGG
[49 nt withheld, positions 2891-2939]
T
[91 nt withheld, positions 2941-3031]
G
[124 nt withheld, positions 3033-3156]
CAGGTGGCACTTTTCGGGGAAATGTGCGCGGAACCCCTATTTGTTTATTTTTCTAAATACATTCAAATAT
GTATCCGCTCATGAGACAATAACCCTGATAAATGCTTCAATAATATTGAAAAAGGAAGAGTCCTGAGGCG
GAAAGAACCAGCTGTGGAATGTGTGTCAGTTAGGGTGTGGAAAGTCCCCAGGCTCCCCAGCAGGCAGAAG
TATGCAAAGCATGCATCTCAATTAGTCAGCAACCAGGTGTGGAAAGTCCCCAGGCTCCCCAGCAGGCAGA
AGTATGCAAAGCATGCATCTCAATTAGTCAGCAACCATAGTCCCGCCCCTAACTCCGCCCATCCCGCCCC
TAACTCCGCCCAGTTCCGCCCATTCTCCGCCCCATGGCTGACTAATTTTTTTTATTTATGCAGAGGCCGA
GGCCGCCTCGGCCTCTGAGCTATTCCAGAAGTAGTGAGGAGGCTTTTTTGGAGGCCTAGGCTTTTGCAAA
GATCGATCAAGAGACAGGATGAGGATCGTTTCGCATGATTGAACAAGATGGATTGCACGCAGGTTCTCCG
GCCGCTTGGGTGGAGAGGCTATTCGGCTATGACTGGGCACAACAGACAATCGGCTGCTCTGATGCCGCCG
TGTTCCGGCTGTCAGCGCAGGGGCGCCCGGTTCTTTTTGTCAAGACCGACCTGTCCGGTGCCCTGAATGA
ACTGCAAGACGAGGCAGCGCGGCTATCGTGGCTGGCCACGACGGGCGTTCCTTGCGCAGCTGTGCTCGAC
GTTGTCACTGAAGCGGGAAGGGACTGGCTGCTATTGGGCGAAGTGCCGGGGCAGGATCTCCTGTCATCTC
ACCTTGCTCCTGCCGAGAAAGTATCCATCATGGCTGATGCAATGCGGCGGCTGCATACGCTTGATCCGGC
TACCTGCCCATTCGACCACCAAGCGAAACATCGCATCGAGCGAGCACGTACTCGGATGGAAGCCGGTCTT
GTCGATCAGGATGATCTGGACGAAGAGCATCAGGGGCTCGCGCCAGCCGAACTGTTCGCCAGGCTCAAGG
CGAGCATGCCCGACGGCGAGGATCTCGTCGTGACCCATGGCGATGCCTGCTTGCCGAATATCATGGTGGA
AAATGGCCGCTTTTCTGGATTCATCGACTGTGGCCGGCTGGGTGTGGCGGACCGCTATCAGGACATAGCG
TTGGCTACCCGTGATATTGCTGAAGAGCTTGGCGGCGAATGGGCTGACCGCTTCCTCGTGCTTTACGGTA
TCGCCGCTCCCGATTCGCAGCGCATCGCCTTCTATCGCCTTCTTGACGAGTTCTTCTGAGCGGGACTCTG
GGGTTCGAAATGACCGACCAAGCGACGCCCAACCTGCCATCACGAGATTTCGATTCCACCGCCGCCTTCT
ATGAAAGGTTGGGCTTCGGAATCGTTTTCCGGGACGCCGGCTGGATGATCCTCCAGCGCGGGGATCTCAT
GCTGGAGTTCTTCGCCCACCCTAGGGGGAGGCTAACTGAAACACGGAAGGAGACAATACCGGAAGGAACC
CGCGCTATGACGGCAATAAAAAGACAGAATAAAACGCACGGTGTTGGGTCGTTTGTTCATAAACGCGGGG
TTCGGTCCCAGGGCTGGCACTCTGTCGATACCCCACCGAGACCCCATTGGGGCCAATACGCCCGCGTTTC
TTCCTTTTCCCCACCCCACCCCCCAAGTTCGGGTGAAGGCCCAGGGCTCGCAGCCAACGTCGGGGCGGCA
GGCCCTGCCATAGCCTCAGGTTACTCATATATACTTTAGATTGATTTAAAACTTCATTTTTAATTTAAAA
GGATCTAGGTGAAGATCCTTTTTGATAATCTCATGACCAAAATCCCTTAACGTGAGTTTTCGTTCCACTG
AGCGTCAGACCCCGTAGAAAAGATCAAAGGATCTTC
Features (pLannotate 1.2.2; 15 found; start..end, strand, type, name):
      1..589     +  rep_origin     ori: high-copy-number ColE1/pMB1/pBR322/pUC origin of replication
    764..1067    +  enhancer       CMV enhancer: human cytomegalovirus immediate early enhancer
   1068..1271    +  promoter       CMV promoter: human cytomegalovirus (CMV) immediate early promoter
   1316..2032    +  CDS            mVenus: mVenus is a basic (constitutively fluorescent) yellow fluorescent protein published in 2006, derived from Aequorea victoria. It is reported to be a rapidly-maturing monomer with moderate acid sensitivity.
   2033..2051    +  misc_feature   MCS (fragment): multiple cloning site
   2054..2440    +  CDS            GOLGB1 (fragment): GOGB1_HUMAN - Experimental evidence at protein level: Swiss-Prot protein existence level 1. May participate in forming intercisternal cross-bridges of the Golgi complex. From Homo sapiens (Human).
   2466..2550    +  CDS            large T antigen (fragment): large T antigen from SV40 (simian virus 40)
   2573..2694    +  polyA_signal   SV40 poly(A) signal: SV40 polyadenylation signal
   2728..3156    -  rep_origin     f1 ori (sequence partly withheld): f1 bacteriophage origin of replication; arrow indicates direction of (+) strand synthesis
   3183..3287    +  promoter       AmpR promoter: bla
   3289..3646    +  promoter       SV40 promoter: SV40 enhancer and early promoter
   3681..4475    +  CDS            NeoR/KanR: aminoglycoside phosphotransferase from Tn5; aph(3')-II (or nptII); confers resistance to neomycin, kanamycin, and G418 (Geneticin®)
   4496..4648    +  CDS            ble (fragment): BLE_KLEPN - Experimental evidence at protein level: Swiss-Prot protein existence level 1. Binding protein with a strong affinity to the bleomycin family of antibiotics. Binds to CL990; an antimitotic-antibiotic compound. From Klebsiella pneumoniae.
   4707..4754    +  polyA_signal   HSV TK poly(A) signal: herpes simplex virus thymidine kinase polyadenylation signal (Cole and Stacy, 1985)
   4845..4861    -  polyA_signal   bGH poly(A) signal (fragment): bovine growth hormone polyadenylation signal
