[The description below was written by a language model from this plasmid's Addgene catalogue record and pLannotate feature annotations shown in this document.]
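Description:
Venus-giantin is a mammalian expression plasmid of about 5.1 kb built on the pVenus-C1 backbone, designed to label the Golgi apparatus with a yellow fluorescent protein. It is propagated in E. coli from a high-copy ColE1/pUC-type origin and selected with kanamycin. The resistance gene is the Tn5 aminoglycoside phosphotransferase (NeoR/KanR). It sits behind tandem bacterial (bla-type) and SV40 early promoters and is followed by an HSV TK polyadenylation signal, so the same cassette gives kanamycin resistance in bacteria and could support G418 selection in mammalian cells. An f1 origin is also present. The short annotated fragments of ble, SV40 large T antigen and bGH poly(A) appear to be backbone remnants or partial similarity matches rather than functional elements.

The payload is a single fusion open reading frame driven by the human CMV immediate-early enhancer and promoter and terminated by the SV40 poly(A) signal. The Venus coding sequence, annotated by the feature software as mVenus, lies at the N-terminus. It is joined through a short remnant of the multiple cloning site to a fragment of roughly 390 nt from human GOLGB1, the gene encoding giantin, a Golgi-resident protein. The record does not state which region of giantin is included, but the fragment is evidently intended to target the fluorescent protein to the Golgi. The insert was assembled by ligation-independent cloning.

The stated purpose is mammalian expression of a Golgi marker. The associated publication concerns localisation and tracking of membrane proteins in live cells by BRET, which suggests use as a compartment-specific Venus acceptor for luciferase-tagged proteins as well as a fluorescent Golgi marker for imaging.
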