Addgene plasmid #234749: Venus-giantin
Purpose: Mammalian expression of Golgi marker Venus-giantin
Depositing lab: Nevin Lambert. Depositing organization: Augusta University. Publication: Sensitive and high resolution localization and tracking of membrane proteins in live cells with BRET. Lan TH, Liu Q, Li C, Wu G, Lambert NA. Traffic. 2012 Nov;13(11):1450-6. doi: 10.1111/j.1600-0854.2012.01401.x. Epub 2012 Aug 5. PubMed 22816793.
Backbone
  Vector backbone: pVenus-C1
  Vector type: Mammalian Expression
Growth in bacteria
  Bacterial resistance: Kanamycin, 50 μg/mL
  Growth temperature: 37°C
  Growth strain: DH5alpha
  Copy number: High Copy
Gene/Insert
  Gene/Insert name: Venus-giantin
  Species: Synthetic
  Promoter: CMV
  Cloning method: Ligation Independent Cloning
Terms and licenses: Academic/Nonprofit Terms; Industry Terms: Not Available to Industry
How to cite: Venus-giantin was a gift from Nevin Lambert (Addgene plasmid # 234749 ; http://n2t.net/addgene:234749 ; RRID:Addgene_234749)
